>Addgene plasmid #223476 | pEY129 | addgene full sequence | sequence record 441795 | Addgene NGS Result
TCACACAGGAAACAGCTATGACCATGATTACGCCAAGCTGTAAGTTTAAACATGATCTTACTAACTAACT
ATTCTCATTTAAATTTTCAGAGCTTAAAAATGGCTGAAATCACTCACAACGATGGATACGCTAACAACTT
GGAAATGAAATAAGCTTGCATGCCTGCAGGAAATGTGACAACGTCGACAAAACGTGCAAGTAAGAAAGGA
ATTGATCTATTGAGAAGATCTTCGGAAGAACCAACTCCACAAGTTCTAATTCTATAAAAATAAATTTTTT
TAAAATTATAAACGCTTTATCAATAAGGTTTTTGTAGAATAGCACAAAAAAATAAAACGATGAAAAAGTT
TTGTTTTGAAAAATATTAAGCAATCCAATAATGTTTCCTATCTTTTATTTCAAAGTCCTGTGCTAAAAAT
AGTTATTTTCAAATCGTAAGCTCAAGTATGAAATTAAAATCCATATTTTAATTAATTGAGAAAAAATATT
TAACAGATTTAATTGAAAATTGATAGAAAATAAATGTTGGTCTCTGGACTACCACACAAACACCCCTAAA
AGTGATTTTATAATTAATCTATGTTATTTTTTTTTACTGATCAAACTTTACAACTTGTTAATTTTGGGTT
GGAAGAATCTTGATTCCAATCTAGGTTTCATTGAACCTTTTAATAACATTTCTGCCTATGTTAAAATGGT
TCTTGCTCTCCACTTAAGTTCTCACACCCAAAATTTTCTCACGTAGTTATCCTTAAAAGACTCACTTGTG
GTTCGAAAAATGCTTTTCGACACTTTTTGCTTCCCAGAAATGACTAACAATATCTTAGTCAGACTCCTAG
TTTTTTCCTGTTTCATATTTTGTACTAAACTTCGAAAAATTTTTTGCACGTATTTATTCATATTCTAGAT
GATTCGGTCTCAGTTTAAAATCAACTTTTCTAAAATATTTCTAGCCCGGGATTGGCCAAAGGACCCAAAG
GTATGTTTCGAATGATACTAACATAACATAGAACATTTTCAGGAGGACCCTTGCTTGGAGGGTACCGAGC
TCAGAAAAAATGACCGCTCCAAAGAAGAAGCGCAAGGTTCCAGTCGAGAAGATGACTGCCCCAAAAAAGA
AACGTAAGGTCCCGCGGGTAAGTTTAAACAGTTCGGTACTAACTAACCATACATATTTAAATTTTCAGCG
CGCTGTGTCAAAAGGAGAAGAGCTTATTAAGGAGAATATGCGTTCCAAGCTCTACCTCGAGGGATCCGTC
AACGGACACCAATTCAAGTGCACCCACGAGGGAGAGGGAAAGCCATACGAGGGAAAGCAAACCAACCGTA
TCAAGGTCGTCGAGGGAGGACCACTCCCATTCGCCTTCGACATCCTCGCCACCCACTTCATGTACGGATC
CAAGGTAAGTTTAAACATATATATACTAACTAACCCTGATTATTTAAATTTTCAGGTCTTCATCAAGTAC
CCAGCCGACCTCCCAGACTACTTCAAGCAATCCTTCCCAGAGGGATTCACCTGGGAGCGTGTCATGGTCT
TCGAGGACGGAGGAGTCCTCACCGCCACCCAAGACACCTCCCTCCAAGACGGAGAGCTCATCTACAACGT
CAAGGTCCGTGGAGTCAACTTCCCAGCCAACGGACCAGTCATGCAAAAGAAGACCCTCGGATGGGAGCCA
TCCACCGAGACCATGTACCCAGCCGACGGAGGACTCGAGGGACGTTGCGACAAGGTAAGTTTAAACATGA
TTTTACTAACTAACTAATCTGATTTAAATTTTCAGGCCCTCAAGCTCGTCGGAGGAGGACACCTCCACGT
CAACTTCAAGACCACCTACAAGTCCAAGAAGCCAGTCAAGATGCCAGGAGTCCACTACGTCGACCGTCGT
CTCGAGCGTATCAAGGAGGCCGACAACGAGACCTACGTCGAGCAATACGAGCACGCCGTCGCCCGTTACT
CCAACCTCGGAGGAGGAATGGACGAGCTCTACAAGCCTAGGATACCGGTGGGTGAAGACCCACCAAAGCC
ATCTGCCAAGGGAGCCAAGAAGGCCGCCAAGACCGTTACGAAGCCAAAGGACGGAAAGAAGAGACGTCAT
GCCCGTAAGGAATCATACTCCGTCTACATCTACCGTGTCCTCAAGCAAGTTCATCCAGACACTGGAGTTT
CCTCCAAAGCCATGTCTATCATGAACTCTTTTGTCAACGATGTCTTCGAGCGTATTGCTGCTGAAGCATC
CCGTCTTGCTCACTACAACAAGCGTTCCACAATCTCATCCCGCGAAATTCAGACCGCTGTCCGTCTGATC
CTTCCAGGAGAGCTTGCCAAGCACGCCGTGTCTGAGGGAACCAAGGCCGTTACCAAGTACACTTCCAGCA
AGTAGGAATTCCAACTGAGCGCCGGTCGCTACCATTACCAACTTGTCTGGTGTCAAAAATAATAGGGGCC
GCTGTCATCAGAGTAAGTTTAAACTGAGTTCTACTAACTAACGAGTAATATTTAAATTTTCAGCATCTCG
CGCCCGTGCCTCTGACTTCTAAGTCCAATTACTCTTCAACATCCCTACATGCTCTTTCTCCCTGTGCTCC
CACCCCCTATTTTTGTTATTATCAAAAAACTTCTCTTAATTTCTTTGTTTTTTAGCTTCTTTTAAGTCAC
CTCTAACAATGAAATTGTGTAGATTCAAAAATAGAATTAATTCGTAATAAAAAGTCGAAAAAAATTGTGC
TCCCTCCCCCCATTAATAATAATTCTATCCCAAAATCTACACAATGTTCTGTGTACACTTCTTATGTTTT
TTACTTCTGATAAATTTTTTTGAAACATCATAGAAAAAACCGCACACAAAATACCTTATCATATGTTACG
TTTCAGTTTATGACCGCAATTTTTATTTCTTCGCACGTCTGGGCCTCTCATGACGTCAAATCATGCTCAT
CGTGAAAAAGTTTTGGAGTATTTTTGGAATTTTTCAATCAAGTGAAAGTTTATGAAATTAATTTTCCTGC
TTTTGCTTTTTGGGGTTTCCCCTATTGTTTGTCAAGATTTCGAGGACGGCGTTTTTCTTGCTAAAATCAC
AAGTATTGATGAGCACGATGCAAGAAAGATCGGAAGAAGGTTTGGGTTTGAGGCTCAGTGGAAGGTGAGT
AGAAGTTGATAATTTGAAAGTGGAGTAGTGTCTATGGGGTTTTTGCCTTAAATGACAGAATACATTCCCA
ATATACCAAACATAACTGTTTCCTACTAGTCGGCCGTACGGGCCCTTTCGTCTCGCGCGTTTCGGTGATG
ACGGTGAAAACCTCTGACACATGCAGCTCCCGGAGACGGTCACAGCTTGTCTGTAAGCGGATGCCGGGAG
CAGACAAGCCCGTCAGGGCGCGTCAGCGGGTGTTGGCGGGTGTCGGGGCTGGCTTAACTATGCGGCATCA
GAGCAGATTGTACTGAGAGTGCACCATATGCGGTGTGAAATACCGCACAGATGCGTAAGGAGAAAATACC
GCATCAGGCGGCCTTAAGGGCCTCGTGATACGCCTATTTTTATAGGTTAATGTCATGATAATAATGGTTT
CTTAGACGTCAGGTGGCACTTTTCGGGGAAATGTGCGCGGAACCCCTATTTGTTTATTTTTCTAAATACA
TTCAAATATGTATCCGCTCATGAGACAATAACCCTGATAAATGCTTCAATAATATTGAAAAAGGAAGAGT
ATGAGTATTCAACATTTCCGTGTCGCCCTTATTCCCTTTTTTGCGGCATTTTGCCTTCCTGTTTTTGCTC
ACCCAGAAACGCTGGTGAAAGTAAAAGATGCTGAAGATCAGTTGGGTGCACGAGTGGGTTACATCGAACT
GGATCTCAACAGCGGTAAGATCCTTGAGAGTTTTCGCCCCGAAGAACGTTTTCCAATGATGAGCACTTTT
AAAGTTCTGCTATGTGGCGCGGTATTATCCCGTATTGACGCCGGGCAAGAGCAACTCGGTCGCCGCATAC
ACTATTCTCAGAATGACTTGGTTGAGTACTCACCAGTCACAGAAAAGCATCTTACGGATGGCATGACAGT
AAGAGAATTATGCAGTGCTGCCATAACCATGAGTGATAACACTGCGGCCAACTTACTTCTGACAACGATC
GGAGGACCGAAGGAGCTAACCGCTTTTTTGCACAACATGGGGGATCATGTAACTCGCCTTGATCGTTGGG
AACCGGAGCTGAATGAAGCCATACCAAACGACGAGCGTGACACCACGATGCCTGTAGCAATGGCAACAAC
GTTGCGCAAACTATTAACTGGCGAACTACTTACTCTAGCTTCCCGGCAACAATTAATAGACTGGATGGAG
GCGGATAAAGTTGCAGGACCACTTCTGCGCTCGGCCCTTCCGGCTGGCTGGTTTATTGCTGATAAATCTG
GAGCCGGTGAGCGTGGGTCTCGCGGTATCATTGCAGCACTGGGGCCAGATGGTAAGCCCTCCCGTATCGT
AGTTATCTACACGACGGGGAGTCAGGCAACTATGGATGAACGAAATAGACAGATCGCTGAGATAGGTGCC
TCACTGATTAAGCATTGGTAACTGTCAGACCAAGTTTACTCATATATACTTTAGATTGATTTAAAACTTC
ATTTTTAATTTAAAAGGATCTAGGTGAAGATCCTTTTTGATAATCTCATGACCAAAATCCCTTAACGTGA
GTTTTCGTTCCACTGAGCGTCAGACCCCGTAGAAAAGATCAAAGGATCTTCTTGAGATCCTTTTTTTCTG
CGCGTAATCTGCTGCTTGCAAACAAAAAAACCACCGCTACCAGCGGTGGTTTGTTTGCCGGATCAAGAGC
TACCAACTCTTTTTCCGAAGGTAACTGGCTTCAGCAGAGCGCAGATACCAAATACTGTTCTTCTAGTGTA
GCCGTAGTTAGGCCACCACTTCAAGAACTCTGTAGCACCGCCTACATACCTCGCTCTGCTAATCCTGTTA
CCAGTGGCTGCTGCCAGTGGCGATAAGTCGTGTCTTACCGGGTTGGACTCAAGACGATAGTTACCGGATA
AGGCGCAGCGGTCGGGCTGAACGGGGGGTTCGTGCACACAGCCCAGCTTGGAGCGAACGACCTACACCGA
ACTGAGATACCTACAGCGTGAGCTATGAGAAAGCGCCACGCTTCCCGAAGGGAGAAAGGCGGACAGGTAT
CCGGTAAGCGGCAGGGTCGGAACAGGAGAGCGCACGAGGGAGCTTCCAGGGGGAAACGCCTGGTATCTTT
ATAGTCCTGTCGGGTTTCGCCACCTCTGACTTGAGCGTCGATTTTTGTGATGCTCGTCAGGGGGGCGGAG
CCTATGGAAAAACGCCAGCAACGCGGCCTTTTTACGGTTCCTGGCCTTTTGCTGGCCTTTTGCTCACATG
TTCTTTCCTGCGTTATCCCCTGATTCTGTGGATAACCGTATTACCGCCTTTGAGTGAGCTGATACCGCTC
GCCGCAGCCGAACGACCGAGCGCAGCGAGTCAGTGAGCGAGGAAGCGGAAGAGCGCCCAATACGCAAACC
GCCTCTCCCCGCGCGTTGGCCGATTCATTAATGCAGCTGGCACGACAGGTTTCCCGACTGGAAAGCGGGC
AGTGAGCGCAACGCAATTAATGTGAGTTAGCTCACTCATTAGGCACCCCAGGCTTTACACTTTATGCTTC
CGGCTCGTATGTTGTGTGGAATTGTGAGCGGATAACAATT
Features (pLannotate 1.2.2; 14 found; start..end, strand, type, name):
    152..170     -  misc_feature   MCS (fragment): pUC18/19 multiple cloning site
   1137..1188    +  CDS            mEGFP (fragment): monomeric enhanced GFP, optimized with synthetic introns for expression in C. elegans
   1195..1995    +  CDS            CyOFP1: CyOFP1 is a basic (constitutively fluorescent) long stokes shift fluorescent protein published in 2016, derived from Entacmaea quadricolor. It is reported to be a very rapidly-maturing monomer with moderate acid sensitivity.
   2020..2382    +  CDS            his-11: H2B1_CAEEL - Experimental evidence at protein level: Swiss-Prot protein existence level 1. Core component of nucleosome. Nucleosomes wrap and compact DNA into chromatin, limiting DNA accessibility to the cellular machineries which require DNA as a template. Histones thereby play a central role in transcription regulation, DNA repair, DNA replication and chromosomal stability. DNA accessibility is regulated via a complex set of post-translational modifications of histones, also called histone code, and nucleosome remodeling. From Caenorhabditis elegans.
   2992..3144    +  CDS            aex-5 (fragment): AEX5_CAEEL - Also known as kpc-3 From Caenorhabditis elegans.
   3272..3307    +  CDS            rop (fragment): Rop protein, which maintains plasmids at low copy number; rop
   3409..3508    +  misc_feature   bom (fragment): basis of mobility region from pBR322
   3606..3710    +  promoter       AmpR promoter: bla
   3711..4571    +  CDS            AmpR: β-lactamase; bla; confers resistance to ampicillin, carbenicillin, and related antibiotics
   4742..5330    +  rep_origin     ori: high-copy-number ColE1/pMB1/pBR322/pUC origin of replication
   5513..5605    +  CDS            lacI (fragment): lac repressor; lacI; The lac repressor binds to the lac operator to inhibit transcription in E. coli. This inhibition can be relieved by adding lactose or isopropyl-β-D-thiogalactopyranoside (IPTG).
   5618..5639    +  protein_bind   CAP binding site: CAP binding activates transcription in the presence of cAMP. E. coli catabolite activator protein
   5654..5684    +  promoter       lac promoter: promoter for the E. coli lac operon
   5692..5708    +  protein_bind   lac operator: The lac repressor binds to the lac operator to inhibit transcription in E. coli. This inhibition can be relieved by adding lactose or isopropyl-β-D-thiogalactopyranoside (IPTG). lac repressor encoded by lacI
