[The description below was written by a language model from this plasmid's Addgene catalogue record and pLannotate feature annotations shown in this document.]
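Description:
pEY129 is a C. elegans expression plasmid built on the pPD95.62 backbone, one of the standard worm reporter vectors, and assembled by Gibson cloning. It is maintained in E. coli through a high-copy ColE1/pUC-type origin and selected with ampicillin via the β-lactamase gene and its own promoter. Remnants of pUC/pBR322 ancestry (a multiple cloning site fragment, lac promoter/operator and CAP site, and short lacI, rop and bom fragments) are also detected and have no stated role in the reporter.

The payload is a transcriptional reporter for srv-32, a C. elegans gene. The catalogue lists srv-32 as the insert. The feature table does not annotate a promoter element, but an unannotated stretch of roughly 1 kb lies between the cloning site remnant and the reporter coding sequence, which is where the srv-32 regulatory sequence would be expected to sit. Downstream is a short fragment matching the start of worm-optimized GFP (probably left over from the backbone), followed by the complete coding sequence of CyOFP1, a monomeric, fast-maturing, long-Stokes-shift orange fluorescent protein. This in turn is followed closely by his-11, a C. elegans histone H2B. Fusion to the histone would tether the fluorophore to chromatin, which accounts for the nuclear signal described in the record. A fragment annotated as aex-5 lies further downstream. The record does not explain it, and no 3' UTR is explicitly annotated.

The plasmid is one of the neural reporters from the NeuroPAL project, in which combinations of spectrally distinct nuclear fluorophores driven by different neuronal promoters give neurons distinguishable colours for whole-brain identification. The specific cells labelled by srv-32 are not given in the record, which points to the NeuroPAL publication for the expression pattern.
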