Addgene plasmid #223476: pEY129
Purpose: srv-32 fluorescent neural reporter driving nuclear CyOFP1 expression (refer to NeuroPAL paper for expression)
Depositing lab: Oliver Hobert & Eviatar Yemini. Depositing organization: Columbia University. Publication: NeuroPAL: A Multicolor Atlas for Whole-Brain Neuronal Identification in C. elegans. Yemini E, Lin A, Nejatbakhsh A, Varol E, Sun R, Mena GE, Samuel ADT, Paninski L, Venkatachalam V, Hobert O. Cell. 2021 Jan 7;184(1):272-288.e11. doi: 10.1016/j.cell.2020.12.012. Epub 2020 Dec 29. PubMed 33378642.
Backbone
  Vector backbone: pPD95.62
  Vector type: Worm Expression
Growth in bacteria
  Bacterial resistance: Ampicillin, 100 μg/mL
  Growth temperature: 37°C
  Growth strain: DH5alpha
  Copy number: Unknown
Gene/Insert
  Gene/Insert name: srv-32
  Species: C. elegans (nematode)
  Entrez Gene: srv-32 (a.k.a. CELE_T13A10.12)
  Cloning method: Gibson Cloning
Terms and licenses: Academic/Nonprofit Terms; Industry Terms: Not Available to Industry
How to cite: pEY129 was a gift from Oliver Hobert & Eviatar Yemini (Addgene plasmid # 223476 ; http://n2t.net/addgene:223476 ; RRID:Addgene_223476)
